>Addgene plasmid #90565 | CASC5 A12.1 gRNA | addgene full sequence | sequence record 182872 | Addgene NGS Result
AGCGAGTCAGTGAGCGAGGAAGCGGAAGAGCGCCCAATACGCAAACCGCCTCTCCCCGCGCGTTGGCCGA
TTCATTAATGCAGCTGGCACGACAGGTTTCCCGACTGGAAAGCGGGCAGTGAGCGCAACGCAATTAATGT
GAGTTAGCTCACTCATTAGGCACCCCAGGCTTTACACTTTATGCTTCCGGCTCGTATGTTGTGTGGAATT
GTGAGCGGATAACAATTTCACACAGGAAACAGCTATGACCATGATTACGCCAAGCGCGCAATTAACCCTC
ACTAAAGGGAACAAAAGCTGGAGCTGCAAGCTTAATGTAGTCTTATGCAATACTCTTGTAGTCTTGCAAC
ATGGTAACGATGAGTTAGCAACATGCCTTACAAGGAGAGAAAAAGCACCGTGCATGCCGATTGGTGGAAG
TAAGGTGGTACGATCGTGCCTTATTAGGAAGGCAACAGACGGGTCTGACATGGATTGGACGAACCACTGA
ATTGCCGCATTGCAGAGATATTGTATTTAAGTGCCTAGCTCGATACATAAACGGGTCTCTCTGGTTAGAC
CAGATCTGAGCCTGGGAGCTCTCTGGCTAACTAGGGAACCCACTGCTTAAGCCTCAATAAAGCTTGCCTT
GAGTGCTTCAAGTAGTGTGTGCCCGTCTGTTGTGTGACTCTGGTAACTAGAGATCCCTCAGACCCTTTTA
GTCAGTGTGGAAAATCTCTAGCAGTGGCGCCCGAACAGGGACTTGAAAGCGAAAGGGAAACCAGAGGAGC
TCTCTCGACGCAGGACTCGGCTTGCTGAAGCGCGCACGGCAAGAGGCGAGGGGCGGCGACTGGTGAGTAC
GCCAAAAATTTTGACTAGCGGAGGCTAGAAGGAGAGAGATGGGTGCGAGAGCGTCAGTATTAAGCGGGGG
AGAATTAGATCGCGATGGGAAAAAATTCGGTTAAGGCCAGGGGGAAAGAAAAAATATAAATTAAAACATA
TAGTATGGGCAAGCAGGGAGCTAGAACGATTCGCAGTTAATCCTGGCCTGTTAGAAACATCAGAAGGCTG
TAGACAAATACTGGGACAGCTACAACCATCCCTTCAGACAGGATCAGAAGAACTTAGATCATTATATAAT
ACAGTAGCAACCCTCTATTGTGTGCATCAAAGGATAGAGATAAAAGACACCAAGGAAGCTTTAGACAAGA
TAGAGGAAGAGCAAAACAAAAGTAAGACCACCGCACAGCAAGCGGCCGCTGATCTTCAGACCTGGAGGAG
GAGATATGAGGGACAATTGGAGAAGTGAATTATATAAATATAAAGTAGTAAAAATTGAACCATTAGGAGT
AGCACCCACCAAGGCAAAGAGAAGAGTGGTGCAGAGAGAAAAAAGAGCAGTGGGAATAGGAGCTTTGTTC
CTTGGGTTCTTGGGAGCAGCAGGAAGCACTATGGGCGCAGCGTCAATGACGCTGACGGTACAGGCCAGAC
AATTATTGTCTGGTATAGTGCAGCAGCAGAACAATTTGCTGAGGGCTATTGAGGCGCAACAGCATCTGTT
GCAACTCACAGTCTGGGGCATCAAGCAGCTCCAGGCAAGAATCCTGGCTGTGGAAAGATACCTAAAGGAT
CAACAGCTCCTGGGGATTTGGGGTTGCTCTGGAAAACTCATTTGCACCACTGCTGTGCCTTGGAATGCTA
GTTGGAGTAATAAATCTCTGGAACAGATTTGGAATCACACGACCTGGATGGAGTGGGACAGAGAAATTAA
CAATTACACAAGCTTAATACACTCCTTAATTGAAGAATCGCAAAACCAGCAAGAAAAGAATGAACAAGAA
TTATTGGAATTAGATAAATGGGCAAGTTTGTGGAATTGGTTTAACATAACAAATTGGCTGTGGTATATAA
AATTATTCATAATGATAGTAGGAGGCTTGGTAGGTTTAAGAATAGTTTTTGCTGTACTTTCTATAGTGAA
TAGAGTTAGGCAGGGATATTCACCATTATCGTTTCAGACCCACCTCCCAACCCCGAGGGGACCCAGAGAG
GGCCTATTTCCCATGATTCCTTCATATTTGCATATACGATACAAGGCTGTTAGAGAGATAATTAGAATTA
ATTTGACTGTAAACACAAAGATATTAGTACAAAATACGTGACGTAGAAAGTAATAATTTCTTGGGTAGTT
TGCAGTTTTAAAATTATGTTTTAAAATGGACTATCATATGCTTACCGTAACTTGAAAGTATTTCGATTTC
TTGGCTTTATATATCTTGTGGAAAGGACGAAACACCGTAATTTAAAGCTTCACACCGGTTTAAGAGCTAT
GCTGGAAACAGCATAGCAAGTTTAAATAAGGCTAGTCCGTTATCAACTTGAAAAAGTGGCACCGAGTCGG
TGCTTTTTTTGAATTCTAGATCTTGAGACAAATGGCAGTATTCATCCACAATTTTAAAAGAAAAGGGGGG
ATTGGGGGGTACAGTGCAGGGGAAAGAATAGTAGACATAATAGCAACAGACATACAAACTAAAGAATTAC
AAAAACAAATTACAAAAATTCAAAATTTTCGGGTTTATTACAGGGACAGCAGAGATCCACTTTGGCGCCG
GCTCGAGTGGCTCCGGTGCCCGTCAGTGGGCAGAGCGCACATCGCCCACAGTCCCCGAGAAGTTGGGGGG
AGGGGTCGGCAATTGAACCGGTGCCTAGAGAAGGTGGCGCGGGGTAAACTGGGAAAGTGATGTCGTGTAC
TGGCTCCGCCTTTTTCCCGAGGGTGGGGGAGAACCGTATATAAGTGCAGTAGTCGCCGTGAACGTTCTTT
TTCGCAACGGGTTTGCCGCCAGAACACAGGTGTCGTGACGCGGGATCCGCCACCATGACCGAGTACAAGC
CCACGGTGCGCCTCGCCACCCGCGACGACGTCCCCAGGGCCGTACGCACCCTCGCCGCCGCGTTCGCCGA
CTACCCCGCCACGCGCCACACCGTCGATCCGGACCGCCACATCGAGCGGGTCACCGAGCTGCAAGAACTC
TTCCTCACGCGCGTCGGGCTCGACATCGGCAAGGTGTGGGTCGCGGACGACGGCGCCGCGGTGGCGGTCT
GGACCACGCCGGAGAGCGTCGAAGCGGGGGCGGTGTTCGCCGAGATCGGCCCGCGCATGGCCGAGTTGAG
CGGTTCCCGGCTGGCCGCGCAGCAACAGATGGAAGGCCTCCTGGCGCCGCACCGGCCCAAGGAGCCCGCG
TGGTTCCTGGCCACCGTCGGAGTCTCGCCCGACCACCAGGGCAAGGGTCTGGGCAGCGCCGTCGTGCTCC
CCGGAGTGGAGGCGGCCGAGCGCGCCGGGGTGCCCGCCTTCCTGGAGACCTCCGCGCCCCGCAACCTCCC
CTTCTACGAGCGGCTCGGCTTCACCGTCACCGCCGACGTCGAGGTGCCCGAAGGACCGCGCACCTGGTGC
ATGACCCGCAAGCCCGGTGCCTGAACGCGTTAAGTCGACAATCAACCTCTGGATTACAAAATTTGTGAAA
GATTGACTGGTATTCTTAACTATGTTGCTCCTTTTACGCTATGTGGATACGCTGCTTTAATGCCTTTGTA
TCATGCTATTGCTTCCCGTATGGCTTTCATTTTCTCCTCCTTGTATAAATCCTGGTTGCTGTCTCTTTAT
GAGGAGTTGTGGCCCGTTGTCAGGCAACGTGGCGTGGTGTGCACTGTGTTTGCTGACGCAACCCCCACTG
GTTGGGGCATTGCCACCACCTGTCAGCTCCTTTCCGGGACTTTCGCTTTCCCCCTCCCTATTGCCACGGC
GGAACTCATCGCCGCCTGCCTTGCCCGCTGCTGGACAGGGGCTCGGCTGTTGGGCACTGACAATTCCGTG
GTGTTGTCGGGGAAATCATCGTCCTTTCCTTGGCTGCTCGCCTGTGTTGCCACCTGGATTCTGCGCGGGA
CGTCCTTCTGCTACGTCCCTTCGGCCCTCAATCCAGCGGACCTTCCTTCCCGCGGCCTGCTGCCGGCTCT
GCGGCCTCTTCCGCGTCTTCGCCTTCGCCCTCAGACGAGTCGGATCTCCCTTTGGGCCGCCTCCCCGCGT
CGACTTTAAGACCAATGACTTACAAGGCAGCTGTAGATCTTAGCCACTTTTTAAAAGAAAAGGGGGGACT
GGAAGGGCTAATTCACTCCCAACGAAGACAAGATCTGCTTTTTGCTTGTACTGGGTCTCTCTGGTTAGAC
CAGATCTGAGCCTGGGAGCTCTCTGGCTAACTAGGGAACCCACTGCTTAAGCCTCAATAAAGCTTGCCTT
GAGTGCTTCAAGTAGTGTGTGCCCGTCTGTTGTGTGACTCTGGTAACTAGAGATCCCTCAGACCCTTTTA
GTCAGTGTGGAAAATCTCTAGCAGTACGTATAGTAGTTCATGTCATCTTATTATTCAGTATTTATAACTT
GCAAAGAAATGAATATCAGAGAGTGAGAGGAACTTGTTTATTGCAGCTTATAATGGTTACAAATAAAGCA
ATAGCATCACAAATTTCACAAATAAAGCATTTTTTTCACTGCATTCTAGTTGTGGTTTGTCCAAACTCAT
CAATGTATCTTATCATGTCTGGCTCTAGCTATCCCGCCCCTAACTCCGCCCATCCCGCCCCTAACTCCGC
CCAGTTCCGCCCATTCTCCGCCCCATGGCTGACTAATTTTTTTTATTTATGCAGAGGCCGAGGCCGCCTC
GGCCTCTGAGCTATTCCAGAAGTAGTGAGGAGGCTTTTTTGGAGGCCTAGGGACGTACCCAATTCGCCCT
ATAGTGAGTCGTATTACGCGCGCTCACTGGCCGTCGTTTTACAACGTCGTGACTGGGAAAACCCTGGCGT
TACCCAACTTAATCGCCTTGCAGCACATCCCCCTTTCGCCAGCTGGCGTAATAGCGAAGAGGCCCGCACC
GATCGCCCTTCCCAACAGTTGCGCAGCCTGAATGGCGAATGGG
[124 nt withheld, positions 4944-5067]
C
[91 nt withheld, positions 5069-5159]
A
[49 nt withheld, positions 5161-5209]
CCTTTGACGTTGGAGTCCACGTTCTTT
[37 nt withheld, positions 5237-5273]
ACCCTATCTCGGTCTATTCTTTTGATTTATAAGGGATTTTGCCGATTTCGGCCTATTGGTTAAAAAATGA
GCTGATTTAACAAAAATTTAACGCGAATTTTAACAAAATATTAACGCTTACAATTTAGGTGGCACTTTTC
GGGGAAATGTGCGCGGAACCCCTATTTGTTTATTTTTCTAAATACATTCAAATATGTATCCGCTCATGAG
ACAATAACCCTGATAAATGCTTCAATAATATTGAAAAAGGAAGAGTATGAGTATTCAACATTTCCGTGTC
GCCCTTATTCCCTTTTTTGCGGCATTTTGCCTTCCTGTTTTTGCTCACCCAGAAACGCTGGTGAAAGTAA
AAGATGCTGAAGATCAGTTGGGTGCACGAGTGGGTTACATCGAACTGGATCTCAACAGCGGTAAGATCCT
TGAGAGTTTTCGCCCCGAAGAACGTTTTCCAATGATGAGCACTTTTAAAGTTCTGCTATGTGGCGCGGTA
TTATCCCGTATTGACGCCGGGCAAGAGCAACTCGGTCGCCGCATACACTATTCTCAGAATGACTTGGTTG
AGTACTCACCAGTCACAGAAAAGCATCTTACGGATGGCATGACAGTAAGAGAATTATGCAGTGCTGCCAT
AACCATGAGTGATAACACTGCGGCCAACTTACTTCTGACAACGATCGGAGGACCGAAGGAGCTAACCGCT
TTTTTGCACAACATGGGGGATCATGTAACTCGCCTTGATCGTTGGGAACCGGAGCTGAATGAAGCCATAC
CAAACGACGAGCGTGACACCACGATGCCTGTAGCAATGGCAACAACGTTGCGCAAACTATTAACTGGCGA
ACTACTTACTCTAGCTTCCCGGCAACAATTAATAGACTGGATGGAGGCGGATAAAGTTGCAGGACCACTT
CTGCGCTCGGCCCTTCCGGCTGGCTGGTTTATTGCTGATAAATCTGGAGCCGGTGAGCGTGGGTCTCGCG
GTATCATTGCAGCACTGGGGCCAGATGGTAAGCCCTCCCGTATCGTAGTTATCTACACGACGGGGAGTCA
GGCAACTATGGATGAACGAAATAGACAGATCGCTGAGATAGGTGCCTCACTGATTAAGCATTGGTAACTG
TCAGACCAAGTTTACTCATATATACTTTAGATTGATTTAAAACTTCATTTTTAATTTAAAAGGATCTAGG
TGAAGATCCTTTTTGATAATCTCATGACCAAAATCCCTTAACGTGAGTTTTCGTTCCACTGAGCGTCAGA
CCCCGTAGAAAAGATCAAAGGATCTTCTTGAGATCCTTTTTTTCTGCGCGTAATCTGCTGCTTGCAAACA
AAAAAACCACCGCTACCAGCGGTGGTTTGTTTGCCGGATCAAGAGCTACCAACTCTTTTTCCGAAGGTAA
CTGGCTTCAGCAGAGCGCAGATACCAAATACTGTTCTTCTAGTGTAGCCGTAGTTAGGCCACCACTTCAA
GAACTCTGTAGCACCGCCTACATACCTCGCTCTGCTAATCCTGTTACCAGTGGCTGCTGCCAGTGGCGAT
AAGTCGTGTCTTACCGGGTTGGACTCAAGACGATAGTTACCGGATAAGGCGCAGCGGTCGGGCTGAACGG
GGGGTTCGTGCACACAGCCCAGCTTGGAGCGAACGACCTACACCGAACTGAGATACCTACAGCGTGAGCT
ATGAGAAAGCGCCACGCTTCCCGAAGGGAGAAAGGCGGACAGGTATCCGGTAAGCGGCAGGGTCGGAACA
GGAGAGCGCACGAGGGAGCTTCCAGGGGGAAACGCCTGGTATCTTTATAGTCCTGTCGGGTTTCGCCACC
TCTGACTTGAGCGTCGATTTTTGTGATGCTCGTCAGGGGGGCGGAGCCTATGGAAAAACGCCAGCAACGC
GGCCTTTTTACGGTTCCTGGCCTTTTGCTGGCCTTTTGCTCACATGTTCTTTCCTGCGTTATCCCCTGAT
TCTGTGGATAACCGTATTACCGCCTTTGAGTGAGCTGATACCGCTCGCCGCAGCCGAACGACCGAGCGC
Features (pLannotate 1.2.2; 28 found; start..end, strand, type, name):
      1..28      +  rep_origin     RSF ori (fragment): Plasmids containing the RSF 1030 origin of replication can be propagated in E. coli cells that contain additional plasmids with compatible origins.
     30..122     +  CDS            lacI (fragment): lac repressor; lacI; The lac repressor binds to the lac operator to inhibit transcription in E. coli. This inhibition can be relieved by adding lactose or isopropyl-β-D-thiogalactopyranoside (IPTG).
    135..156     +  protein_bind   CAP binding site: CAP binding activates transcription in the presence of cAMP. E. coli catabolite activator protein
    171..201     +  promoter       lac promoter: promoter for the E. coli lac operon
    209..225     +  protein_bind   lac operator: The lac repressor binds to the lac operator to inhibit transcription in E. coli. This inhibition can be relieved by adding lactose or isopropyl-β-D-thiogalactopyranoside (IPTG). lac repressor encoded by lacI
    270..288     +  promoter       T3 promoter: promoter for bacteriophage T3 RNA polymerase
    316..542     +  promoter       RSV promoter: Rous sarcoma virus enhancer/promoter
    543..723     +  LTR            5' LTR (truncated): truncated 5' long terminal repeat (LTR) from HIV-1
    770..895     +  misc_feature   HIV-1 Ψ: packaging signal of human immunodeficiency virus type 1
    879..1242    +  CDS            HIV-1 gag (fragment): gag protein from human immunodeficiency virus 1; gag
   1388..1621    +  misc_feature   RRE: The Rev response element (RRE) of HIV-1 allows for Rev-dependent mRNA export from the nucleus to the cytoplasm.
   1998..2024    +  CDS            Rev (fragment): human immunodeficiency virus 1 (HIV-1) Rev protein; rev; enhances nuclear export of unspliced and incompletely spliced viral mRNAs
   2028..2268    +  promoter       U6 promoter: RNA polymerase III promoter for human U6 snRNA
   2316..2383    +  misc_RNA       tracrRNA (fragment): trans-activating CRISPR RNA for the Streptococcus pyogenes CRISPR/Cas9 system
   2432..2549    +  misc_feature   cPPT/CTS: central polypurine tract and central termination sequence of HIV-1
   2618..2829    +  promoter       EF-1α core promoter: core promoter for human elongation factor EF-1α
   2855..3454    +  CDS            PuroR (fragment): puromycin N-acetyltransferase; pac from Streptomyces; confers resistance to puromycin
   3470..4058    +  misc_feature   WPRE: woodchuck hepatitis virus posttranscriptional regulatory element
   4109..4128    +  misc_feature   cPPT/CTS (fragment): central polypurine tract and central termination sequence of HIV-1
   4130..4363    +  LTR            3' LTR (ΔU3): self-inactivating 3' long terminal repeat (LTR) from HIV-1
   4441..4562    +  polyA_signal   SV40 poly(A) signal: SV40 polyadenylation signal
   4602..4737    +  rep_origin     SV40 ori: SV40 origin of replication
   4758..4776    -  promoter       T7 promoter: promoter for bacteriophage T7 RNA polymerase
   4784..4939    +  CDS            lacZα (fragment): LacZα fragment of β-galactosidase; lacZ fragment
   4944..5372    +  rep_origin     f1 ori (sequence partly withheld): f1 bacteriophage origin of replication; arrow indicates direction of (+) strand synthesis
   5425..5529    +  promoter       AmpR promoter: bla
   5530..6390    +  CDS            AmpR: β-lactamase; bla; confers resistance to ampicillin, carbenicillin, and related antibiotics
   6561..7149    +  rep_origin     ori: high-copy-number ColE1/pMB1/pBR322/pUC origin of replication
