[The description below was written by a language model from this plasmid's Addgene catalogue record and pLannotate feature annotations shown in this document.]
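Description:
CASC5 A12.1 gRNA is a third-generation lentiviral CRISPR plasmid built on the pLenti-sgRNA backbone and carrying a single guide RNA directed against human CASC5. It belongs to a series of guide constructs made for a large-scale Cas9 knockout analysis of cell-cycle genes. The guide oligonucleotide was inserted between two BsmBI sites that were destroyed during cloning. This places the spacer directly downstream of a human U6 RNA polymerase III promoter and upstream of the Streptococcus pyogenes guide scaffold, which is annotated as a tracrRNA fragment. The plasmid does not encode Cas9, so the nuclease must be supplied separately, for example by a Cas9-expressing cell line.

The viral portion has the usual self-inactivating layout. An RSV promoter drives a truncated HIV-1 5' LTR, followed by the Ψ packaging signal with a partial gag sequence, the Rev response element and a cPPT/CTS, and it ends in a ΔU3 3' LTR. Within the proviral region, an EF-1α core promoter expresses puromycin N-acetyltransferase, with a WPRE downstream to enhance expression, so transduced mammalian cells can be selected with puromycin. An SV40 polyadenylation signal and an SV40 origin lie outside the 3' LTR. In E. coli the plasmid is maintained through a high-copy ColE1/pUC-type origin and ampicillin resistance, and it also carries an f1 origin. The short lac, lacI, lacZα and RSF ori annotations appear to be backbone remnants.

The sequenced record is 7,302 nt, which is shorter than the 9,151 bp listed for the empty backbone. One possible explanation is that a filler fragment was lost when the guide was cloned, but the record does not state the reason.
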