Addgene plasmid #90565: CASC5 A12.1 gRNA
Purpose: 3rd generation lentiviral gRNA plasmid targeting human CASC5
Depositing lab: Iain Cheeseman. Depositing organization: Whitehead Institute for Biomedical Research. Publication: Large-Scale Analysis of CRISPR/Cas9 Cell-Cycle Knockouts Reveals the Diversity of p53-Dependent Responses to Cell-Cycle Defects. McKinley KL, Cheeseman IM. Dev Cell. 2017 Feb 27;40(4):405-420.e2. doi: 10.1016/j.devcel.2017.01.012. Epub 2017 Feb 16. PubMed 28216383.
Backbone
  Vector backbone: pLenti-sgRNA
  Backbone manufacturer: Eric Lander & David Sabatini labs (Addgene plasmid #71409)
  Backbone size w/o insert (bp): 9151
  Vector type: Lentiviral, CRISPR
  Selectable markers: Puromycin
Growth in bacteria
  Bacterial resistance: Ampicillin, 100 μg/mL
  Growth temperature: 37°C
  Growth strain: NEB Stable
  Copy number: Unknown
Gene/Insert
  Gene/Insert name: CASC5 (Guide Designation A12.1) (alt name: pKMKO series)
  gRNA/shRNA sequence: CACCgTAATTTAAAGCTTCACACCG
  Species: H. sapiens (human)
  Promoter: U6
  Cloning method: Restriction Enzyme; 5′ cloning site BsmBI (destroyed during cloning); 3′ cloning site BsmBI (destroyed during cloning)
  Sequencing primers: 5′ hU6-F (5'-GAGGGCCTATTTCCCATGATT-3'); 3′ EF1a-R (5'-CACGGCGACTACTGCACTTA-3')
Terms and licenses: Academic/Nonprofit Terms; Industry Terms: Not Available to Industry
Depositor comments: Please note that gRNA target sequence listed is not strictly the 20nt spacer sequence, but also contains the 5' BsmBI overhang. For more information about knockout human cell lines generated using this plasmid, please see http://cellcycleknockouts.wi.mit.edu/ .
How to cite: CASC5 A12.1 gRNA was a gift from Iain Cheeseman (Addgene plasmid # 90565 ; http://n2t.net/addgene:90565 ; RRID:Addgene_90565)
